>Addgene plasmid #230150 | AiP13457 - pAAV-AiE0973h-minBG-SYFP2-P2A-3XFLAG-10aa-H2B-WPRE3-BGHpA (Alias: CN3457) | addgene full sequence | sequence record 461876 | Addgene NGS Result
CCTGCAGGCAGCTGCGCGCTCGCTCGCTCACTGAGGCCGCCCGGGCGTCGGGCGACCTTTGGTCGCCCGG
CCTCAGTGAGCGAGCGAGCGCGCAGAGAGGGAGTGGCCAACTCCATCACTAGGGGTTCCTGCGGCCGCAC
GCGTTGATAGAAAACCCAGCGAGAGGGAGGGTTGTCTGGAGCCATCAGGGAAGGCTTTGTGAAAGGCTTG
TGGCTTAACCTGGCCTTCTGCGATGGGAAGCTTTGGGAAGAGCAGAGCAGAGAAGATTGGGTAGTAAACT
GCAGGGATAAATTGCAGGTTGCATGTTGAAGGTAAAGCACAGACTGTCTTTGTATGGGTTGGGGAAATGA
GGAGCGAAAGGCCAGATGGTGATGAGCATGGAGATGGGGAAATTTTGAAGAGAGAACTGAAGGATATATA
CATATGTGAACACAGAATCACTGAAAGAGAAGGATGTTATTTTAAGAGAATTTCGTTCAGCTCAGCCTTT
CAGAGCTCGGGCTGGGCATAAAAGTCAGGGCAGAGCCATCTATTGCTTACATTTGCTTCTGGGATCCAGA
TCTTTCGAAGCTAGCGCTACCGGTCGCCACCATGGTCTCCAAGGGCGAGGAGCTGTTCACCGGGGTGGTG
CCCATCCTGGTCGAGCTGGACGGCGATGTCAACGGCCACAAGTTCAGCGTGTCCGGCGAGGGCGAGGGCG
ATGCCACCTACGGCAAGCTGACCCTGAAGCTGATCTGCACCACCGGCAAGCTGCCCGTGCCCTGGCCCAC
CCTCGTGACCACCCTGGGCTACGGCGTGCAGTGCTTCGCCCGCTACCCCGACCACATGAAGCAGCACGAC
TTCTTCAAGTCCGCCATGCCCGAAGGCTACGTCCAGGAGCGCACCATCTTCTTCAAAGACGACGGCAACT
ACAAGACCCGCGCCGAGGTGAAGTTCGAGGGCGACACCCTGGTGAACCGCATCGAGCTGAAGGGCATCGA
CTTCAAGGAGGACGGCAACATCCTGGGGCACAAGCTGGAGTACAACTACAACAGCCACAACGTCTATATC
ACCGCCGACAAGCAGAAGAACGGCATCAAGGCCAACTTCAAGATCCGCCACAACATCGAGGACGGCGGCG
TGCAGCTCGCCGACCACTACCAGCAGAACACCCCCATCGGCGACGGCCCCGTGCTGCTGCCCGACAACCA
CTACCTGAGCTACCAGTCCAAGCTGAGCAAAGACCCCAACGAGAAGCGCGATCACATGGTCCTGCTGGAG
TTCGTGACCGCCGCCGGGATCACTCTCGGCATGGACGAGCTGTACAAGGGCTCTGGTGCTACCAACTTCT
CACTGTTGAAACAGGCAGGGGATGTAGAGGAGAATCCAGGGCCTGGTGCTAGTGGAGACTACAAAGACCA
TGACGGAGATTATAAAGATCATGACATCGATTACAAGGATGACGATGACAAGTCCGGACTCAGATCTGGA
GGCTCCGGAGGCCCAGAGCCAGCGAAGTCTGCTCCCGCCCCGAAAAAGGGCTCCAAGAAGGCGGTGACTA
AGGCGCAGAAGAAAGGCGGCAAGAAGCGCAAGCGCAGCCGCAAGGAGAGCTATTCCATCTATGTGTACAA
GGTTCTGAAGCAGGTCCACCCTGACACCGGCATTTCGTCCAAGGCCATGGGCATCATGAATTCGTTTGTG
AACGACATTTTCGAGCGCATCGCAGGAGAGGCTTCCCGCCTGGCGCATTACAACAAGCGCTCGACCATCA
CCTCCCGGGAGATCCAGACGGCCGTGCGCCTGCTGCTGCCTGGGGAGTTGGCCAAGCACGCCGTGTCCGA
GGGTACTAAGGCCATCACCAAGTACACCAGCGCTAAGTAATGAGGCGCGCCGCGGCCGCGAATTCGATAT
CATAATCAACCTCTGGATTACAAAATTTGTGAAAGATTGACTGGTATTCTTAACTATGTTGCTCCTTTTA
CGCTATGTGGATACGCTGCTTTAATGCCTTTGTATCATGCTATTGCTTCCCGTATGGCTTTCATTTTCTC
CTCCTTGTATAAATCCTGGTTAGTTCTTGCCACGGCGGAACTCATCGCCGCCTGCCTTGCCCGCTGCTGG
ACAGGGGCTCGGCTGTTGGGCACTGACAATTCCGTGGCTCGAGAGATCTTCGACTGTGCCTTCTAGTTGC
CAGCCATCTGTTGTTTGCCCCTCCCCCGTGCCTTCCTTGACCCTGGAAGGTGCCACTCCCACTGTCCTTT
CCTAATAAAATGAGGAAATTGCATCGCATTGTCTGAGTAGGTGTCATTCTATTCTGGGGGGTGGGGTGGG
GCAGGACAGCAAGGGGGAGGATTGGGAAGACAATAGCAGGCATGAGATCTCACGTGCGGACCGAGCGGCC
GCAGGAACCCCTAGTGATGGAGTTGGCCACTCCCTCTCTGCGCGCTCGCTCGCTCACTGAGGCCGGGCGA
CCAAAGGTCGCCCGACGCCCGGGCTTTGCCCGGGCGGCCTCAGTGAGCGAGCGAGCGCGCAGCTGCCTGC
AGGGGCGCCTGATGCGGTATTTTCTCCTTACGCATCTGTGCGGTATTTCACACCGCATA
[95 nt withheld, positions 2580-2674]
T
[46 nt withheld, positions 2676-2721]
C
[141 nt withheld, positions 2723-2863]
CCTTTGACGTTGGAGTCCACGTTCTTT
[37 nt withheld, positions 2891-2927]
ACTCTATCTCGGGCTATTCTTTTGATTTATAAGGGATTTTGCCGATTTCGGTCTATTGGTTAAAAAATGA
GCTGATTTAACAAAAATTTAACGCGAATTTTAACAAAATATTAACGTTTACAATTTTATGGTGCACTCTC
AGTACAATCTGCTCTGATGCCGCATAGTTAAGCCAGCCCCGACACCCGCCAACACCCGCTGACGCGCCCT
GACGGGCTTGTCTGCTCCCGGCATCCGCTTACAGACAAGCTGTGACCGTCTCCGGGAGCTGCATGTGTCA
GAGGTTTTCACCGTCATCACCGAAACGCGCGAGACGAAAGGGCCTCGTGATACGCCTATTTTTATAGGTT
AATGTCATGATAATAATGGTTTCTTAGACGTCAGGTGGCACTTTTCGGGGAAATGTGCGCGGAACCCCTA
TTTGTTTATTTTTCTAAATACATTCAAATATGTATCCGCTCATGAGACAATAACCCTGATAAATGCTTCA
ATAATATTGAAAAAGGAAGAGTATGAGTATTCAACATTTCCGTGTCGCCCTTATTCCCTTTTTTGCGGCA
TTTTGCCTTCCTGTTTTTGCTCACCCAGAAACGCTGGTGAAAGTAAAAGATGCTGAAGATCAGTTGGGTG
CACGAGTGGGTTACATCGAACTGGATCTCAACAGCGGTAAGATCCTTGAGAGTTTTCGCCCCGAAGAACG
TTTTCCAATGATGAGCACTTTTAAAGTTCTGCTATGTGGCGCGGTATTATCCCGTATTGACGCCGGGCAA
GAGCAACTCGGTCGCCGCATACACTATTCTCAGAATGACTTGGTTGAGTACTCACCAGTCACAGAAAAGC
ATCTTACGGATGGCATGACAGTAAGAGAATTATGCAGTGCTGCCATAACCATGAGTGATAACACTGCGGC
CAACTTACTTCTGACAACGATCGGAGGACCGAAGGAGCTAACCGCTTTTTTGCACAACATGGGGGATCAT
GTAACTCGCCTTGATCGTTGGGAACCGGAGCTGAATGAAGCCATACCAAACGACGAGCGTGACACCACGA
TGCCTGTAGCAATGGCAACAACGTTGCGCAAACTATTAACTGGCGAACTACTTACTCTAGCTTCCCGGCA
ACAATTAATAGACTGGATGGAGGCGGATAAAGTTGCAGGACCACTTCTGCGCTCGGCCCTTCCGGCTGGC
TGGTTTATTGCTGATAAATCTGGAGCCGGTGAGCGTGGGTCTCGCGGTATCATTGCAGCACTGGGGCCAG
ATGGTAAGCCCTCCCGTATCGTAGTTATCTACACGACGGGGAGTCAGGCAACTATGGATGAACGAAATAG
ACAGATCGCTGAGATAGGTGCCTCACTGATTAAGCATTGGTAACTGTCAGACCAAGTTTACTCATATATA
CTTTAGATTGATTTAAAACTTCATTTTTAATTTAAAAGGATCTAGGTGAAGATCCTTTTTGATAATCTCA
TGACCAAAATCCCTTAACGTGAGTTTTCGTTCCACTGAGCGTCAGACCCCGTAGAAAAGATCAAAGGATC
TTCTTGAGATCCTTTTTTTCTGCGCGTAATCTGCTGCTTGCAAACAAAAAAACCACCGCTACCAGCGGTG
GTTTGTTTGCCGGATCAAGAGCTACCAACTCTTTTTCCGAAGGTAACTGGCTTCAGCAGAGCGCAGATAC
CAAATACTGTTCTTCTAGTGTAGCCGTAGTTAGGCCACCACTTCAAGAACTCTGTAGCACCGCCTACATA
CCTCGCTCTGCTAATCCTGTTACCAGTGGCTGCTGCCAGTGGCGATAAGTCGTGTCTTACCGGGTTGGAC
TCAAGACGATAGTTACCGGATAAGGCGCAGCGGTCGGGCTGAACGGGGGGTTCGTGCACACAGCCCAGCT
TGGAGCGAACGACCTACACCGAACTGAGATACCTACAGCGTGAGCTATGAGAAAGCGCCACGCTTCCCGA
AGGGAGAAAGGCGGACAGGTATCCGGTAAGCGGCAGGGTCGGAACAGGAGAGCGCACGAGGGAGCTTCCA
GGGGGAAACGCCTGGTATCTTTATAGTCCTGTCGGGTTTCGCCACCTCTGACTTGAGCGTCGATTTTTGT
GATGCTCGTCAGGGGGGCGGAGCCTATGGAAAAACGCCAGCAACGCGGCCTTTTTACGGTTCCTGGCCTT
TTGCTGGCCTTTTGCTCACATGT
Features (pLannotate 1.2.2; 16 found; start..end, strand, type, name):
     12..39      +  repeat_region  AAV2 ITR (fragment): inverted terminal repeat of adeno-associated virus serotype 2 inverted
     68..95      +  repeat_region  AAV2 ITR (fragment): inverted terminal repeat of adeno-associated virus serotype 2 inverted
    592..1308    +  CDS            SYFP2: SYFP2 is a basic (constitutively fluorescent) yellow fluorescent protein published in 2006, derived from Aequorea victoria. It is reported to be a very rapidly-maturing monomer with moderate acid sensitivity.
   1387..1452    +  CDS            3xFLAG: three tandem FLAG® epitope tags, followed by an enterokinase cleavage site
   1483..1860    +  CDS            H2B: human histone H2B; HIST1H2BJ
   1894..2051    +  misc_feature   WPRE (fragment): woodchuck hepatitis virus posttranscriptional regulatory element
   2057..2137    +  misc_feature   WPRE (fragment): woodchuck hepatitis virus posttranscriptional regulatory element
   2154..2265    +  polyA_signal   bGH poly(A) signal: bovine growth hormone polyadenylation signal
   2383..2523    +  repeat_region  AAV2 ITR: inverted terminal repeat of adeno-associated virus serotype 2 inverted
   2528..2579    -  misc_feature   bom (fragment): basis of mobility region from pBR322
   2598..3053    +  rep_origin     f1 ori (sequence partly withheld): f1 bacteriophage origin of replication; arrow indicates direction of (+) strand synthesis
   3054..3103    -  misc_feature   bom (fragment): basis of mobility region from pBR322
   3205..3240    -  CDS            rop (fragment): Rop protein, which maintains plasmids at low copy number; rop
   3335..3439    +  promoter       AmpR promoter: bla
   3440..4300    +  CDS            AmpR: β-lactamase; bla; confers resistance to ampicillin, carbenicillin, and related antibiotics
   4471..5059    +  rep_origin     ori: high-copy-number ColE1/pMB1/pBR322/pUC origin of replication
