[The description below was written by a language model from this plasmid's Addgene catalogue record and pLannotate feature annotations shown in this document.]
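Description:
AiP13457 - pAAV-AiE0973h-minBG-SYFP2-P2A-3XFLAG-10aa-H2B-WPRE3-BGHpA (alias CN3457) is a 5,120 nt AAV transfer plasmid built on a pAAV2 backbone. It is used to package a recombinant AAV genome that reports the activity of a candidate brain cell-type enhancer. In bacteria it replicates from a high-copy ColE1/pUC-type origin and is selected with ampicillin through the bla gene and its promoter. An f1 phage origin and small remnants of pBR322 bom and rop sequences are also present. The expression cassette is flanked by AAV2 inverted terminal repeats, which are the cis elements needed for genome replication and encapsidation. The annotation detects the left ITR only as two short fragments, while the right ITR is called in full.

Between the ITRs, the AiE0973h enhancer sits upstream of a minimal beta-globin promoter (minBG). Neither element is annotated in the feature table, but they presumably occupy the unannotated stretch before the first coding sequence. A minimal promoter has little activity of its own, so expression is meant to depend on the enhancer, restricting it to specific brain cell populations; the record does not say which ones. The transcript encodes the yellow fluorescent protein SYFP2, followed by a P2A self-cleaving peptide and a 3xFLAG tag joined by a 10-amino-acid linker to human histone H2B. A single open reading frame therefore yields free SYFP2 together with a chromatin-bound, FLAG-tagged nuclear protein, which allows epitope-based detection of nuclei in labelled cells. A shortened WPRE (WPRE3, annotated as two fragments) enhances transcript expression, and a bovine growth hormone polyadenylation signal terminates the cassette. The plasmid belongs to a collection of enhancer AAVs developed for genetic access to cortical cell types.
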