Addgene plasmid #230150: AiP13457 - pAAV-AiE0973h-minBG-SYFP2-P2A-3XFLAG-10aa-H2B-WPRE3-BGHpA (Alias: CN3457)
Purpose: AiE0973h is an enhancer sequence, designed to drive AAV-mediated transgene expression in specific populations of brain cells
Depositing lab: Allen Institute for Brain Science & Boaz Levi. Depositing organization: Allen Institute. Publication: A suite of enhancer AAVs and transgenic mouse lines for genetic access to cortical cell types. Ben-Simon Y, Hooper M, Narayan S, Daigle TL, Dwivedi D, Way SW, Oster A, Stafford DA, Mich JK, Taormina MJ, Martinez RA, Opitz-Araya X, Roth JR, Alexander JR, Allen S, Amster A, Arbuckle J, Ayala A, Baker PM, Bakken TE, Barcelli T, Barta S, Bendrick J, Bertagnolli D, Bielstein C, Bishwakarma P, Bowlus J, Boyer G, Brouner K, Casian B, Casper T, Chakka AB, Chakrabarty R, Chance RK, Chavan S, Clark M, Colbert K, Collman F, Daniel S, Departee M, DiValentin P, Donadio N, Dotson N, Egdorf T, Fliss T, Gabitto M, Garcia J, Gary A, Gasperini M, Gloe J, Goldy J, Gore BB, Graybuck L, Greisman N, Haeseleer F, Halterman C, Haradon Z, Hastings SD, Helback O, Ho W, Hockemeyer D, Huang C, Huff S, Hunker A, Johansen N, Jones D, Juneau Z, Kalmbach B, Kannan M, Khem S, Kussick E, Kutsal R, Larsen R, Lee C, Lee AY, Leibly M, Lenz GH, Li S, Liang E, Lusk N, Madigan Z, Malloy J, Malone J, McCue R, Melchor J, Mollenkopf T, Moosman S, Morin E, Newman D, Ng L, Ngo K, Omstead V, Otto S, Oyama A, Pena N, Pham T, Phillips E, Pom CA, Potekhina L, Ransford S, Ray PL, Rette D, Reynoldson C, Rimorin C, Rocha D, Ruiz A, Sanchez REA, Sawyer L, Sedeno-Cortes A, Sevigny JP, Shapovalova N, Shepard N, Shulga L, Sigler AR, Siverts L, Soliman S, Somasundaram S, Staats B, Stewart K, Szelenyi E, Tieu M, Trader C, Tran A, van Velthoven CTJ, Walker M, Wang Y, Weed N, Wirthlin M, Wood T, Wynalda B, Yao Z, Zhou T, Ariza J, Dee N, Reding M, Ronellenfitch K, Mufti S, Sunkin SM, Smith KA, Esposito L, Waters J, Thyagarajan B, Yao S, Lein ES, Zeng H, Levi BP, Ngai J, Ting JT, Tasic B. Cell. 2025 May 16:S0092-8674(25)00513-6. doi: 10.1016/j.cell.2025.05.002. PubMed 40403729.
Backbone
  Vector backbone: pAAV2
  Vector type: AAV
Growth in bacteria
  Bacterial resistance: Ampicillin, 100 μg/mL
  Growth temperature: 37°C
  Growth strain: NEB Stable
  Copy number: High Copy
Gene/Insert
  Gene/Insert name: SYFP2-P2A-3XFLAG-10aa-H2B
  Species: Synthetic
  Promoter: minBG
  Cloning method: Gibson Cloning
Terms and licenses: Academic/Nonprofit Terms; Industry Terms: Not Available to Industry
How to cite: AiP13457 - pAAV-AiE0973h-minBG-SYFP2-P2A-3XFLAG-10aa-H2B-WPRE3-BGHpA (Alias: CN3457) was a gift from Allen Institute for Brain Science & Boaz Levi (Addgene plasmid # 230150 ; http://n2t.net/addgene:230150 ; RRID:Addgene_230150)
